>Addgene plasmid #23491 | pDONR223-ERN1 | depositor partial sequence | sequence record 10834 | Author sequence, M13pUC-fwd
AAGGATTTTATTTTGACTGATAGTGACCTGTTCGTTGCAACAAATTGATGAGCAATGCTTTTTTATAATG
CCAACTTTGTACAAAAAAGTTGGCACCATGCCGGCCCGGCGGCTGCTGCTGCTGCTGACGCTGCTGCTGC
CCGGCCTCGGGATTTTTGGAAGTACCAGCACAGTGACGCTTCCTGAAACCTTGTTGTTTGTGTCAACGCT
GGATGGAAGTTTGCATGCTGTCAGCAAGAGGACAGGCTCAATCAAATGGACTTTAAAAGAAGATCCAGTC
CTGCAGGTCCCAACACATGTGGAAGAGCCTGCCTTTCTCCCAGATCCTAATGATGGCAGCCTGTATACGC
TTGGAAGCAAGAATAATGAAGGCCTGACGAAACTTCCTTTTACCATCCCAGAATTGGTGCAGGCATCCCC
ATGCCGAAGTTCAGATGGAATCCTCTACATGGGTAAAAAGCAGGACATCTGGTATGTTATTGACCTCCTG
ACCGGAGAGAAGCAGCAGACTTTGTCATCGGCCTTTGCAGATAGTCTCTGCCCATCAACCTCTCTTCTGT
ATCTTGGGCGAACAGAATACACCATCACCATGTACGACACCAAAACCCGAGAGCTCCGGTGGAATGCCAC
CTACTTTGACTATGCGGCCTCACTGCCTGAGGACGACGTGGACTACAAGATGTCCCACTTTGTGTCCAAT
GGTGATGGGCTGGTGGTGACTGTGGACAGTGAATCTGGGGACGTCCTGTGGATCCAAAACTACGCCTCCC
CTGTGGTGGCCTTTTATGTCTGGCAGCGGGAGGGTCTGAGGAAGGTGATGCACATCAATGTCGCTGTGAG
ACCCTGCGCTATCTGACCTTCATGTCTGGGGGAGGTGGGGGCGCATCACAAAGTGGAAGTACCCGTTCCC
CAAAGAG
