>Addgene plasmid #23491 | pDONR223-ERN1 | addgene partial sequence | sequence record 29318 | 23491 with M13pUC-fwd
TAGCTCGGGCCCAATAATGATTTTATTTTGACTGATAGTGACCTGTTCGTTGCAACAAATTGATGAGCAA
TGCTTTTTTATAATGCCAACTTTGTACAAAAAAGTTGGCACCATGCCGGCCCGGCGGCTGCTGCTGCTGC
TGACGCTGCTGCTGCCCGGCCTCGGGATTTTTGGAAGTACCAGCACAGTGACGCTTCCTGAAACCTTGTT
GTTTGTGTCAACGCTGGATGGAAGTTTGCATGCTGTCAGCAAGAGGACAGGCTCAATCAAATGGACTTTA
AAAGAAGATCCAGTCCTGCAGGTCCCAACACATGTGGAAGAGCCTGCCTTTCTCCCAGATCCTAATGATG
GCAGCCTGTATACGCTTGGAAGCAAGAATAATGAAGGCCTGACGAAACTTCCTTTTACCATCCCAGAATT
GGTGCAGGCATCCCCATGCCGAAGTTCAGATGGAATCCTCTACATGGGTAAAAAGCAGGACATCTGGTAT
GTTATTGACCTCCTGACCGGAGAGAAGCAGCAGACTTTGTCATCGGCCTTTGCAGATAGTCTCTGCCCAT
CAACCTCTCTTCTGTATCTTGGGCGAACAGAATACACCATCACCATGTACGACACCAAAACCCGAGAGCT
CC
