>Addgene plasmid #23491 | pDONR223-ERN1 | depositor partial sequence | sequence record 46917 | Author sequence, M13-rev
ATTGCAGGCTGGGATGGCAATAATGATTTTATTTTGACTGATAGTGACCTGTTCGTTGCAACAAATTGAT
AAGCAATGCTTTCTTATAATGCCAACTTTGTACAAGAAAGTTGGCAAGAGGGCGTCTGGAGTCACTGGGG
GCTGGGGCTCTGGGGGCTCGTGGAAGTAGTAGGGCTGGAAGAGTCTCTCGTGGCTGCACAGCTCCATGGC
CCGGTAGGTGTGTGCGAGGAGGTGGGGGAAGCGAGACGTGAAGTAGCACACGAAGTCGTCGGGGAGGGAC
CCCAGCGTCTCCCGCACCTCTGCAGGCAGCTCCCGGTAGTGGTGCTTCTTATTTCTCATGGCTCGGAGGA
GATCTCTGACAGAACCACCTTTATAGGTCCTGAATTTACGCAGGTCTGTCTGGAGGGGGACAGTGATGTT
CTCCCGCCAGTCCATCTTCACCACGGCTCTCCCGCCTCTCTCTAACTGCTTCACGATCGGGCCATCCAGG
GATTCCTTTTCTATTCTGTCGCTCACGTCCTGGAAGAACTGGAGCTGCTTCTCTAGGCTCCAGAAGAACG
GGTGTTTGAGCACGTGCTTCGCTGAGGGGCGTTTCTGAGGATCCATCGCAATCATCTTCTCTATCAATTC
ACGTGCAATGACGTCTTCGTGCTTCTCTGGGTGCAAGCAGTCAAGGCTGCAGGCACCCAGGAGGATGTTG
GCCTGCCGCTGCAGGGACTTGCCAAAAA
