[The description below was written by a language model from this plasmid's Addgene catalogue record.]
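Description:
pDONR223-ERN1 is a Gateway entry clone built in the Invitrogen pDONR223 donor backbone (about 5 kb without insert) and carrying the open reading frame of human ERN1, also known as IRE1 or IRE1α, the endoplasmic reticulum to nucleus signalling 1 gene. It is a high-copy bacterial plasmid selected with spectinomycin. The insert is about 2.9 kb and was introduced by Gateway recombination, so in the usual arrangement for such clones it would be flanked by attL sites that allow LR transfer into attR-containing destination vectors. No feature table is provided to confirm these sites or the replication origin. The record notes a mutation entry of "1MM", which is not explained further; it may indicate a single mismatch relative to the reference sequence. M13 forward and reverse primer sites flank the insert for sequence verification.

The ORF lacks a stop codon. This "open" design lets the coding sequence be recombined in frame into a destination vector that supplies a C-terminal epitope tag of choice and the stop codon. The plasmid has no stated mammalian promoter, and the depositor warns that it should not be transfected directly. It serves only as a shuttle source of the ERN1 ORF. The depositor points to a companion set of lentiviral destination vectors (pLX301 to pLX304), obtained separately, for expressing the ORF in mammalian cells. The clone belongs to an ORF collection distributed as a kit, and the associated publication concerns resistance to RAF inhibition through MAP kinase pathway reactivation, consistent with use in gain-of-function expression screening.
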