Addgene plasmid #23491: pDONR223-ERN1
Depositing lab: William Hahn & David Root. Depositing organization: Dana-Farber Cancer Institute. Publication: COT drives resistance to RAF inhibition through MAP kinase pathway reactivation. Johannessen CM, Boehm JS, Kim SY, Thomas SR, Wardwell L, Johnson LA, Emery CM, Stransky N, Cogdill AP, Barretina J, Caponigro G, Hieronymus H, Murray RR, Salehi-Ashtiani K, Hill DE, Vidal M, Zhao JJ, Yang X, Alkan O, Kim S, Harris JL, Wilson CJ, Myer VE, Finan PM, Root DE, Roberts TM, Golub T, Flaherty KT, Dummer R, Weber BL, Sellers WR, Schlegel R, Wargo JA, Hahn WC, Garraway LA. Nature. 2010 Dec 16;468(7326):968-72. doi: 10.1038/nature09627 PubMed 21107320.
Backbone
  Vector backbone: pDONR223
  Backbone manufacturer: Invitrogen
  Backbone size w/o insert (bp): 5005
  Vector type: Gateway Donor vector
Growth in bacteria
  Bacterial resistance: Spectinomycin, 50 μg/mL
  Growth temperature: 37°C
  Growth strain: DH5alpha
  Copy number: High Copy
Gene/Insert
  Gene/Insert name: ERN1 (alt name: endoplasmic reticulum to nucleus signalling 1)
  Species: H. sapiens (human)
  Insert size (bp): 2934
  Mutation: 1MM
  Entrez Gene: ERN1 (a.k.a. IRE1, IRE1P, IRE1a, hIRE1p)
  Cloning method: Gateway Cloning
  Sequencing primers: 5′ M13pUC-fwd; 3′ M13rev
Terms and licenses: Academic/Nonprofit Terms; Industry Terms: Not Available to Industry
Depositor comments: The ORF has no Stop codon. This design enables easy recombination into a destination vector to add an epitope tag of choice and Stop codon to the ORF. Do NOT use this plasmid directly for transfections. A set of 4 custom lentiviral vectors is available ( pLX301 (http://www.addgene.org/25895/) , pLX302 (http://www.addgene.org/25896/) , pLX303 (http://www.addgene.org/25897/) , pLX304 (http://www.addgene.org/25890/) ) to be used to express these ORFs in mammalian cells. These plasmids are not included in the kit and must be ordered separately.
How to cite: pDONR223-ERN1 was a gift from William Hahn & David Root (Addgene plasmid # 23491 ; http://n2t.net/addgene:23491 ; RRID:Addgene_23491)
